Addgene plasmid #215608: pGAL4-DBD-NGN2-AroLITE_A
Purpose: For overexpression of Gal4-DBD NGN2 AroLITE
Depositing lab: Denes Hnisz. Depositing organization: Max Planck Institute for Molecular Genetics. Publication: An activity-specificity trade-off encoded in human transcription factors. Naderi J, Magalhaes AP, Kibar G, Stik G, Zhang Y, Mackowiak SD, Wieler HM, Rossi F, Buschow R, Christou-Kent M, Alcoverro-Bertran M, Graf T, Vingron M, Hnisz D. Nat Cell Biol. 2024 Aug;26(8):1309-1321. doi: 10.1038/s41556-024-01411-0. Epub 2024 Jul 5. PubMed 38969762.
Backbone
  Vector backbone: pGAL4-DBD-MCS
  Vector type: Mammalian Expression
Growth in bacteria
  Bacterial resistance: Ampicillin, 100 μg/mL
  Growth temperature: 37°C
  Growth strain: DH5alpha
  Copy number: High Copy
Gene/Insert
  Gene/Insert name: NGN2 AroLITE
  Species: H. sapiens (human)
  Entrez Gene: NEUROG2 (a.k.a. Atoh4, Math4A, NGN2, bHLHa8, ngn-2)
  Cloning method: Gibson Cloning
Terms and licenses: Academic/Nonprofit Terms; Industry Terms: Not Available to Industry
How to cite: pGAL4-DBD-NGN2-AroLITE_A was a gift from Denes Hnisz (Addgene plasmid # 215608 ; http://n2t.net/addgene:215608 ; RRID:Addgene_215608)
