[The description below was written by a language model from this plasmid's Addgene catalogue record and pLannotate feature annotations shown in this document.]
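Description:
pGAL4-DBD-NGN2-AroLITE_A is a 6.1 kb mammalian expression plasmid built on the pGAL4-DBD-MCS backbone for overexpressing a fusion of the yeast GAL4 DNA-binding domain to a variant portion of human NEUROG2 (NGN2). It is propagated in E. coli as a high-copy plasmid through a ColE1/pUC-type origin and selected with ampicillin via the bla gene and its native promoter. An f1 origin is also present. A separate SV40 early promoter drives a neomycin/kanamycin phosphotransferase gene followed by an SV40 polyadenylation signal, which would permit G418 selection of transfected mammalian cells. Short annotated fragments of ble, lacI, the lac promoter/operator region, an HIV-1 LTR and bom appear to be backbone remnants rather than functional modules.

The expression cassette consists of the CMV immediate early enhancer and promoter, the GAL4 DNA-binding domain coding sequence, and immediately downstream a roughly 250 bp segment annotated as a NEUROG2 fragment, terminated by the bGH polyadenylation signal. T7 and SP6 promoters flank the coding region. Only part of NEUROG2 is present, not the full-length transcription factor. The "AroLITE" designation names the inserted variant, but the record does not specify which residues are altered or what the "_A" suffix signifies. Tethering a protein segment to the GAL4 DNA-binding domain is the standard arrangement for measuring its transactivation capacity on a co-transfected reporter carrying GAL4 binding (UAS) sites. That use would fit the associated study of activity and specificity in human transcription factors, although the record itself states only overexpression as the purpose.
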