Features (pLannotate 1.2.2; 22 found; start..end, strand, type, name):
      1..380     +  enhancer       CMV enhancer: human cytomegalovirus immediate early enhancer
    381..584     +  promoter       CMV promoter: human cytomegalovirus (CMV) immediate early promoter
    580..613     +  LTR            5' LTR (truncated) (fragment): truncated 5' long terminal repeat (LTR) from HIV-1
    629..647     +  promoter       T7 promoter: promoter for bacteriophage T7 RNA polymerase
    710..1150    +  CDS            GAL4 DNA binding domain: DNA binding domain of the GAL4 transcriptional activator; Saccharomyces cerevisiae GAL4 (truncated)
   1157..1408    +  CDS            NEUROG2 (fragment): NGN2_HUMAN - Also known as ATOH4, BHLHA8, NGN2. Experimental evidence at protein level: Swiss-Prot protein existence level 1. Transcriptional regulator. Involved in neuronal differentiation. Activates transcription by binding to the E box (5'- CANNTG-3'). From Homo sapiens (Human).
   1425..1443    -  promoter       SP6 promoter: promoter for bacteriophage SP6 RNA polymerase
   1469..1693    +  polyA_signal   bGH poly(A) signal: bovine growth hormone polyadenylation signal
   1697..1718    +  promoter       SV40 promoter (fragment): SV40 enhancer and early promoter
   1739..2167    +  rep_origin     f1 ori (sequence partly withheld): f1 bacteriophage origin of replication; arrow indicates direction of (+) strand synthesis
   2181..2510    +  promoter       SV40 promoter: SV40 enhancer and early promoter
   2577..3368    +  CDS            neo: KKA2_KLEPN - Also known as kan, nptII. Experimental evidence at protein level: Swiss-Prot protein existence level 1. Resistance to kanamycin, neomycin, paromomycin, ribostamycin, butirosin and gentamicin B. From Klebsiella pneumoniae.
   3392..3550    +  CDS            ble (fragment): BLE_KLEPN - Experimental evidence at protein level: Swiss-Prot protein existence level 1. Binding protein with a strong affinity to the bleomycin family of antibiotics. Binds to CL990; an antimitotic-antibiotic compound. From Klebsiella pneumoniae.
   3545..3666    +  polyA_signal   SV40 poly(A) signal: SV40 polyadenylation signal
   3739..3755    -  protein_bind   lac operator: The lac repressor binds to the lac operator to inhibit transcription in E. coli. This inhibition can be relieved by adding lactose or isopropyl-β-D-thiogalactopyranoside (IPTG). lac repressor encoded by lacI
   3763..3793    -  promoter       lac promoter: promoter for the E. coli lac operon
   3808..3829    -  protein_bind   CAP binding site: CAP binding activates transcription in the presence of cAMP. E. coli catabolite activator protein
   3842..3934    -  CDS            lacI (fragment): lac repressor; lacI; The lac repressor binds to the lac operator to inhibit transcription in E. coli. This inhibition can be relieved by adding lactose or isopropyl-β-D-thiogalactopyranoside (IPTG).
   4117..4705    -  rep_origin     ori: high-copy-number ColE1/pMB1/pBR322/pUC origin of replication
   4876..5736    -  CDS            AmpR: β-lactamase; bla; confers resistance to ampicillin, carbenicillin, and related antibiotics
   5737..5841    -  promoter       AmpR promoter: bla
   5900..5952    -  misc_feature   bom (fragment): basis of mobility region from pBR322
>Addgene plasmid #215608 | pGAL4-DBD-NGN2-AroLITE_A | addgene full sequence | sequence record 427356 | Addgene NGS Result
GACATTGATTATTGACTAGTTATTAATAGTAATCAATTACGGGGTCATTAGTTCATAGCCCATATATGGA
GTTCCGCGTTACATAACTTACGGTAAATGGCCCGCCTGGCTGACCGCCCAACGACCCCCGCCCATTGACG
TCAATAATGACGTATGTTCCCATAGTAACGCCAATAGGGACTTTCCATTGACGTCAATGGGTGGAGTATT
TACGGTAAACTGCCCACTTGGCAGTACATCAAGTGTATCATATGCCAAGTACGCCCCCTATTGACGTCAA
TGACGGTAAATGGCCCGCCTGGCATTATGCCCAGTACATGACCTTATGGGACTTTCCTACTTGGCAGTAC
ATCTACGTATTAGTCATCGCTATTACCATGGTGATGCGGTTTTGGCAGTACATCAATGGGCGTGGATAGC
GGTTTGACTCACGGGGATTTCCAAGTCTCCACCCCATTGACGTCAATGGGAGTTTGTTTTGGCACCAAAA
TCAACGGGACTTTCCAAAATGTCGTAACAACTCCGCCCCATTGACGCAAATGGGCGGTAGGCGTGTACGG
TGGGAGGTCTATATAAGCAGAGCTCTCTGGCTAACTAGAGAACCCACTGCTTACTGGCTTATCGAAATTA
ATACGACTCACTATAGGGAGACCCAAGCTTGGTACCGAGCTCGGATCCACTAGTAACGGCCGCCAGTGTG
CTGGAATTCATGAAGCTACTGTCTTCTATCGAACAAGCATGCGATATTTGCCGACTTAAAAAGCTCAAGT
GCTCCAAAGAAAAACCGAAGTGCGCCAAGTGTCTGAAGAACAACTGGGAGTGTCGCTACTCTCCCAAAAC
CAAAAGGTCTCCGCTGACTAGGGCACATCTGACAGAAGTGGAATCAAGGCTAGAAAGACTGGAACAGCTA
TTTCTACTGATTTTTCCTCGAGAAGACCTTGACATGATTTTGAAAATGGATTCTTTACAGGATATAAAAG
CATTGTTAACAGGATTATTTGTACAAGATAATGTGAATAAAGATGCCGTCACAGATAGATTGGCTTCAGT
GGAGACTGATATGCCTCTAACATTGAGACAGCATAGAATAAGTGCGACATCATCATCGGAAGAGAGTAGT
AACAAAGGTCAAAGACAGTTGACTGTATCGGCGATAGCCGTACTGCTTAGTCCCGGTGGGGCATCAGCTG
CTCTTTCCTCTAGTGGGGATTCCCCTAGCCCAGCTAGCACCGCTTCTTGTACTAATTCCCCAGCTCCTTC
TAGCAGCGTTAGCTCTAACTCTACTTCACCTGCCTCTTGTACATTGTCCCCAGCTTCACCTGCGGGATCC
GATATGGATGCCGCCCAACCACCGCCCCCTGACAAGCACCGCGCAGCACCTCACCTCCCCATAGCCAGGG
ATTGTATCGTCTAGAGGGCCCTATTCTATAGTGTCACCTAAATGCTAGAGCTCGCTGATCAGCCTCGACT
GTGCCTTCTAGTTGCCAGCCATCTGTTGTTTGCCCCTCCCCCGTGCCTTCCTTGACCCTGGAAGGTGCCA
CTCCCACTGTCCTTTCCTAATAAAATGAGGAAATTGCATCGCATTGTCTGAGTAGGTGTCATTCTATTCT
GGGGGGTGGGGTGGGGCAGGACAGCAAGGGGGAGGATTGGGAAGACAATAGCAGGCATGCTGGGGATGCG
GTGGGCTCTATGGCTTCTGAGGCGGAAAGAACCAGCTGGGGCTCTAGGGGGTATCCCC
[124 nt withheld, positions 1739-1862]
C
[91 nt withheld, positions 1864-1954]
A
[49 nt withheld, positions 1956-2004]
CCTTTGACGTTGGAGTCCACGTTCTTT
[37 nt withheld, positions 2032-2068]
ACCCTATCTCGGTCTATTCTTTTGATTTATAAGGGATTTTGCCGATTTCGGCCTATTGGTTAAAAAATGA
GCTGATTTAACAAAAATTTAACGCGAATTAATTCTGTGGAATGTGTGTCAGTTAGGGTGTGGAAAGTCCC
CAGGCTCCCCAGCAGGCAGAAGTATGCAAAGCATGCATCTCAATTAGTCAGCAACCAGGTGTGGAAAGTC
CCCAGGCTCCCCAGCAGGCAGAAGTATGCAAAGCATGCATCTCAATTAGTCAGCAACCATAGTCCCGCCC
CTAACTCCGCCCATCCCGCCCCTAACTCCGCCCAGTTCCGCCCATTCTCCGCCCCATGGCTGACTAATTT
TTTTTATTTATGCAGAGGCCGAGGCCGCCTCTGCCTCTGAGCTATTCCAGAAGTAGTGAGGAGGCTTTTT
TGGAGGCCTAGGCTTTTGCAAAAAGCTCCCGGGAGCTTGTATATCCATTTTCGGATCTGATCAAGAGACA
GGATGAGGATCGTTTCGCATGATTGAACAAGATGGATTGCACGCAGGTTCTCCGGCCGCTTGGGTGGAGA
GGCTATTCGGCTATGACTGGGCACAACAGACAATCGGCTGCTCTGATGCCGCCGTGTTCCGGCTGTCAGC
GCAGGGGCGCCCGGTTCTTTTTGTCAAGACCGACCTGTCCGGTGCCCTGAATGAACTGCAGGACGAGGCA
GCGCGGCTATCGTGGCTGGCCACGACGGGCGTTCCTTGCGCAGCTGTGCTCGACGTTGTCACTGAAGCGG
GAAGGGACTGGCTGCTATTGGGCGAAGTGCCGGGGCAGGATCTCCTGTCATCTCACCTTGCTCCTGCCGA
GAAAGTATCCATCATGGCTGATGCAATGCGGCGGCTGCATACGCTTGATCCGGCTACCTGCCCATTCGAC
CACCAAGCGAAACATCGCATCGAGCGAGCACGTACTCGGATGGAAGCCGGTCTTGTCGATCAGGATGATC
TGGACGAAGAGCATCAGGGGCTCGCGCCAGCCGAACTGTTCGCCAGGCTCAAGGCGCGCATGCCCGACGG
CGAGGATCTCGTCGTGACCCATGGCGATGCCTGCTTGCCGAATATCATGGTGGAAAATGGCCGCTTTTCT
GGATTCATCGACTGTGGCCGGCTGGGTGTGGCGGACCGCTATCAGGACATAGCGTTGGCTACCCGTGATA
TTGCTGAAGAGCTTGGCGGCGAATGGGCTGACCGCTTCCTCGTGCTTTACGGTATCGCCGCTCCCGATTC
GCAGCGCATCGCCTTCTATCGCCTTCTTGACGAGTTCTTCTGAGCGGGACTCTGGGGTTCGAAATGACCG
ACCAAGCGACGCCCAACCTGCCATCACGAGATTTCGATTCCACCGCCGCCTTCTATGAAAGGTTGGGCTT
CGGAATCGTTTTCCGGGACGCCGGCTGGATGATCCTCCAGCGCGGGGATCTCATGCTGGAGTTCTTCGCC
CACCCCAACTTGTTTATTGCAGCTTATAATGGTTACAAATAAAGCAATAGCATCACAAATTTCACAAATA
AAGCATTTTTTTCACTGCATTCTAGTTGTGGTTTGTCCAAACTCATCAATGTATCTTATCATGTCTGTAT
ACCGTCGACCTCTAGCTAGAGCTTGGCGTAATCATGGTCATAGCTGTTTCCTGTGTGAAATTGTTATCCG
CTCACAATTCCACACAACATACGAGCCGGAAGCATAAAGTGTAAAGCCTGGGGTGCCTAATGAGTGAGCT
AACTCACATTAATTGCGTTGCGCTCACTGCCCGCTTTCCAGTCGGGAAACCTGTCGTGCCAGCTGCATTA
ATGAATCGGCCAACGCGCGGGGAGAGGCGGTTTGCGTATTGGGCGCTCTTCCGCTTCCTCGCTCACTGAC
TCGCTGCGCTCGGTCGTTCGGCTGCGGCGAGCGGTATCAGCTCACTCAAAGGCGGTAATACGGTTATCCA
CAGAATCAGGGGATAACGCAGGAAAGAACATGTGAGCAAAAGGCCAGCAAAAGGCCAGGAACCGTAAAAA
GGCCGCGTTGCTGGCGTTTTTCCATAGGCTCCGCCCCCCTGACGAGCATCACAAAAATCGACGCTCAAGT
CAGAGGTGGCGAAACCCGACAGGACTATAAAGATACCAGGCGTTTCCCCCTGGAAGCTCCCTCGTGCGCT
CTCCTGTTCCGACCCTGCCGCTTACCGGATACCTGTCCGCCTTTCTCCCTTCGGGAAGCGTGGCGCTTTC
TCATAGCTCACGCTGTAGGTATCTCAGTTCGGTGTAGGTCGTTCGCTCCAAGCTGGGCTGTGTGCACGAA
CCCCCCGTTCAGCCCGACCGCTGCGCCTTATCCGGTAACTATCGTCTTGAGTCCAACCCGGTAAGACACG
ACTTATCGCCACTGGCAGCAGCCACTGGTAACAGGATTAGCAGAGCGAGGTATGTAGGCGGTGCTACAGA
GTTCTTGAAGTGGTGGCCTAACTACGGCTACACTAGAAGAACAGTATTTGGTATCTGCGCTCTGCTGAAG
CCAGTTACCTTCGGAAAAAGAGTTGGTAGCTCTTGATCCGGCAAACAAACCACCGCTGGTAGCGGTGGTT
TTTTTGTTTGCAAGCAGCAGATTACGCGCAGAAAAAAAGGATCTCAAGAAGATCCTTTGATCTTTTCTAC
GGGGTCTGACGCTCAGTGGAACGAAAACTCACGTTAAGGGATTTTGGTCATGAGATTATCAAAAAGGATC
TTCACCTAGATCCTTTTAAATTAAAAATGAAGTTTTAAATCAATCTAAAGTATATATGAGTAAACTTGGT
CTGACAGTTACCAATGCTTAATCAGTGAGGCACCTATCTCAGCGATCTGTCTATTTCGTTCATCCATAGT
TGCCTGACTTCCCGTCGTGTAGATAACTACGATACGGGAGGGCTTACCATCTGGCCCCAGTGCTGCAATG
ATACCGCGAGACCCACGCTCACCGGCTCCAGATTTATCAGCAATAAACCAGCCAGCCGGAAGGGCCGAGC
GCAGAAGTGGTCCTGCAACTTTATCCGCCTCCATCCAGTCTATTAATTGTTGCCGGGAAGCTAGAGTAAG
TAGTTCGCCAGTTAATAGTTTGCGCAACGTTGTTGCCATTGCTACAGGCATCGTGGTGTCACGCTCGTCG
TTTGGTATGGCTTCATTCAGCTCCGGTTCCCAACGATCAAGGCGAGTTACATGATCCCCCATGTTGTGCA
AAAAAGCGGTTAGCTCCTTCGGTCCTCCGATCGTTGTCAGAAGTAAGTTGGCCGCAGTGTTATCACTCAT
GGTTATGGCAGCACTGCATAATTCTCTTACTGTCATGCCATCCGTAAGATGCTTTTCTGTGACTGGTGAG
TACTCAACCAAGTCATTCTGAGAATAGTGTATGCGGCGACCGAGTTGCTCTTGCCCGGCGTCAATACGGG
ATAATACCGCGCCACATAGCAGAACTTTAAAAGTGCTCATCATTGGAAAACGTTCTTCGGGGCGAAAACT
CTCAAGGATCTTACCGCTGTTGAGATCCAGTTCGATGTAACCCACTCGTGCACCCAACTGATCTTCAGCA
TCTTTTACTTTCACCAGCGTTTCTGGGTGAGCAAAAACAGGAAGGCAAAATGCCGCAAAAAAGGGAATAA
GGGCGACACGGAAATGTTGAATACTCATACTCTTCCTTTTTCAATATTATTGAAGCATTTATCAGGGTTA
TTGTCTCATGAGCGGATACATATTTGAATGTATTTAGAAAAATAAACAAATAGGGGTTCCGCGCACATTT
CCCCGAAAAGTGCCACCTGACGTCGACGGATCGGGAGATCTCCCGATCCCCTATGGTGCACTCTCAGTAC
AATCTGCTCTGATGCCGCATAGTTAAGCCAGTATCTGCTCCCTGCTTGTGTGTTGGAGGTCGCTGAGTAG
TGCGCGAGCAAAATTTAAGCTACAACAAGGCAAGGCTTGACCGACAATTGCATGAAGAATCTGCTTAGGG
TTAGGCGTTTTGCGCTGCTTCGCGATGTACGGGCCAGATATACGCGTT
